Addgene plasmid #98227: AASS (AASSA-c013)
Purpose: Baculovirus expression for structure determination; may not be full ORF
Depositing lab: Nicola Burgess-Brown. Depositing organization: University of Oxford.
Backbone
  Vector backbone: pFB-LIC-Bse
  Backbone manufacturer: Opher Gileadi (Addgene plasmid # 26108)
  Vector type: Baculovirus
Growth in bacteria
  Bacterial resistance: Ampicillin, 100 μg/mL
  Growth temperature: 37°C
  Growth strain: DH5alpha
  Copy number: Unknown
Gene/Insert
  Gene/Insert name: AASSA (alt names: AASS; aminoadipate-semialdehyde synthase)
  Species: H. sapiens (human)
  Mutation: pfam03435:Saccharop_dh 483-916
  Entrez Gene: AASS (a.k.a. LKR/SDH, LKRSDH, LORSDH)
  Promoter: polyhedrin
  Tag / fusion protein: His-6-TEV (N terminal on backbone)
  Cloning method: Ligation Independent Cloning
  Sequencing primers: 5′ Fbac-1; 3′ Fbac-2
Terms and licenses: Academic/Nonprofit Terms; Industry Terms: Not Available to Industry
Depositor comments: Baculovirus transfer vector (Bac-to-bac), N-terminal His-tag, TEV cleavable. 5L76: http://www.thesgc.org/structures/5L76 5L78: http://www.thesgc.org/structures/5L78
How to cite: AASS (AASSA-c013) was a gift from Nicola Burgess-Brown (Addgene plasmid # 98227 ; http://n2t.net/addgene:98227 ; RRID:Addgene_98227)
