[The description below was written by a language model from this plasmid's Addgene catalogue record and pLannotate feature annotations shown in this document.]
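Description:
AASS (AASSA-c013) is a baculovirus transfer plasmid built on the pFB-LIC-Bse backbone, a Bac-to-Bac-style donor vector adapted for ligation-independent cloning. It is propagated in E. coli through a high-copy ColE1/pUC-type origin and selected with ampicillin (β-lactamase); an f1 origin is also present. The expression cassette and a gentamicin resistance gene (aacC1, driven by the Pc integron promoter) lie between the Tn7L and Tn7R ends of a mini-Tn7 element. This arrangement allows the cassette to be transposed into a baculovirus shuttle genome (bacmid) in a suitable E. coli host, with gentamicin marking the transposed segment. The resulting recombinant bacmid is then used to generate virus for protein production in insect cells.

The payload is a fragment of human AASS (aminoadipate-semialdehyde synthase), the bifunctional enzyme that catalyses the first two steps of lysine degradation. The record indicates that the construct is not the full open reading frame. It is annotated with the saccharopine dehydrogenase Pfam domain (residues 483–916), which corresponds to the C-terminal part of the protein carrying that activity, and the feature table likewise identifies only a partial AASS coding sequence of about 1.4 kb. Transcription is driven by the very late polyhedrin promoter from Autographa californica nucleopolyhedrovirus and terminated by an SV40 polyadenylation signal. The backbone supplies an N-terminal hexahistidine tag followed by a TEV protease site, so the protein can be purified by metal affinity and the tag then removed; the tag is not annotated separately in the feature table. The stated purpose is baculovirus expression for structure determination, and the depositor comments link the construct to two solved structures.
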