Features (pLannotate 1.2.2; 15 found; start..end, strand, type, name):
      1..92      +  promoter       polyhedrin promoter: polh from Autographa californica; promoter for the baculovirus polyhedrin gene
    223..1638    +  CDS            AASS (fragment): AASS_HUMAN - Experimental evidence at protein level: Swiss-Prot protein existence level 1. Bifunctional enzyme that catalyzes the first two steps in lysine degradation. The N-terminal and the C-terminal contain lysine- ketoglutarate reductase and saccharopine dehydrogenase activity, respectively. From Homo sapiens (Human).
   1706..1789    +  CDS            large T antigen (fragment): large T antigen from SV40 (simian virus 40)
   1812..1946    +  polyA_signal   SV40 poly(A) signal: SV40 polyadenylation signal
   1975..2140    -  mobile_element Tn7L: mini-Tn7 element (left end of the Tn7 transposon) Tn7
   2303..2319    +  CDS            lacZα (fragment): LacZα fragment of β-galactosidase; lacZ fragment
   2324..2778    +  rep_origin     f1 ori (sequence partly withheld): f1 bacteriophage origin of replication; arrow indicates direction of (+) strand synthesis
   2804..2908    +  promoter       AmpR promoter: bla
   2909..3769    +  CDS            AmpR: β-lactamase; bla; confers resistance to ampicillin, carbenicillin, and related antibiotics
   3940..4528    +  rep_origin     ori: high-copy-number ColE1/pMB1/pBR322/pUC origin of replication
   4714..4765    -  misc_feature   bom (fragment): basis of mobility region from pBR322
   4833..5057    -  mobile_element Tn7R: mini-Tn7 element (right end of the Tn7 transposon) Tn7
   5124..5657    -  CDS            GmR: gentamycin acetyltransferase; aacC1; confers resistance to gentamycin
   5827..5855    -  promoter       Pc promoter: intI1 (promoter lies within the coding sequence); class 1 integron promoter
   5833..6180    -  CDS            YPR2_ECOLX (fragment): Protein predicted: Swiss-Prot protein existence level 4. From Escherichia coli.
>Addgene plasmid #98227 | AASS (AASSA-c013) | addgene full sequence | sequence record 193306 | Addgene NGS Result
ATCATGGAGATAATTAAAATGATAACCATCTCGCAAATAAATAAGTATTTTACTGTTTTCGTAACAGTTT
TGTAATAAAAAAACCTATAAATATTCCGGATTATTCATACCGTCCCACCATCGGGCGCGGATCTCGGTCC
GAAAACCATGGGCCACCATCATCATCATCATTCTTCTGGTGTAGATCTGGGTACCGAGAACCTGTACTTC
CAATCCATGGCATTACCTGATAAATATAAATATATCCAGACACTCCGGGAGAGCAGGGAACGTGCTCAGT
CACTTTCAATGGGCACCAGGAGAAAGGTTTTGGTTCTTGGATCTGGCTACATATCTGAGCCTGTATTAGA
ATATTTATCAAGAGATGGCAATATAGAAATAACAGTAGGATCTGACATGAAGAATCAAATTGAACAGTTA
GGCAAGAAATATAATATTAATCCTGTTAGCATGGACATTTGTAAACAAGAAGAGAAGCTGGGCTTCTTGG
TGGCAAAACAGGATCTTGTCATCAGCTTGTTGCCTTATGTATTGCACCCTCTTGTGGCCAAGGCCTGCAT
CACAAACAAAGTTAACATGGTCACTGCAAGCTACATCACACCAGCACTAAAAGAATTGGAAAAGAGTGTG
GAAGATGCTGGCATCACAATCATTGGTGAATTGGGATTGGACCCTGGTCTGGATCACATGTTAGCAATGG
AATCAATAGATAAAGCCAAGGAAGTGGGAGCCACGATTGAATCATATATTTCCTACTGTGGTGGGCTTCC
AGCCCCTGAACATTCAAACAATCCATTGAGATATAAATTTAGCTGGAGTCCAGTGGGAGTTTTGATGAAT
GTAATGCAGTCTGCCACCTATCTGCTCGATGGAAAGGTTGTGAATGTTGCAGGAGGCATCTCCTTTCTTG
ATGCCGTTACGTCCATGGATTTTTTTCCAGGATTAAATTTGGAAGGCTATCCTAACAGAGACAGTACGAA
ATATGCTGAGATTTATGGCATTTCTTCTGCTCACACTTTGTTGCGGGGGACACTGAGATATAAGGGATAT
ATGAAAGCTTTGAATGGATTTGTAAAATTAGGTCTTATAAACAGAGAAGCGCTTCCTGCCTTTAGACCTG
AGGCCAACCCTCTCACCTGGAAACAACTCCTCTGTGACCTAGTTGGGATTTCACCCTCCTCTGAGCATGA
TGTGTTGAAGGAAGCTGTTCTTAAGAAACTAGGAGGAGACAATACCCAGTTGGAGGCTGCTGAATGGTTG
GGCTTACTTGGGGATGAACAAGTTCCTCAGGCAGAGTCCATTCTGGATGCCCTCTCCAAGCATTTGGTCA
TGAAGCTTTCCTATGGTCCTGAAGAAAAAGATATGATTGTGATGAGAGACAGCTTTGGAATCAGACATCC
TTCTGGACATTTAGAACATAAAACGATTGATCTTGTGGCTTATGGGGACATCAATGGCTTTTCAGCCATG
GCTAAAACCGTGGGGTTACCCACCGCCATGGCAGCCAAAATGTTGCTTGATGGTGAAATTGGAGCCAAAG
GCCTAATGGGGCCCTTTTCAAAGGAGATCTATGGACCAATATTGGAGCGAATTAAAGCAGAAGGCATTAT
ATATACTACACAGAGTACAATTAAACCATGACAGTAAAGGTGGATACGGATCCGAATTCGAGCTCCGTCG
ACAAGCTTGTCGAGAAGTACTAGAGGATCATAATCAGCCATACCACATTTGTAGAGGTTTTACTTGCTTT
AAAAAACCTCCCACACCTCCCCCTGAACCTGAAACATAAAATGAATGCAATTGTTGTTGTTAACTTGTTT
ATTGCAGCTTATAATGGTTACAAATAAAGCAATAGCATCACAAATTTCACAAATAAAGCATTTTTTTCAC
TGCATTCTAGTTGTGGTTTGTCCAAACTCATCAATGTATCTTATCATGTCTGGATCTGATCACTGATATC
GCCTAGGAGATCCGAACCAGATAAGTGAAATCTAGTTCCAAACTATTTTGTCATTTTTAATTTTCGTATT
AGCTTACGACGCTACACCCAGTTCCCATCTATTTTGTCACTCTTCCCTAAATAATCCTTAAAAACTCCAT
TTCCACCCCTCCCAGTTCCCAACTATTTTGTCCGCCCACAGCGGGGCATTTTTCTTCCTGTTATGTTTTT
AATCAAACATCCTGCCAACTCCATGTGACAAACCGTCATCTTCGGCTACTTTTTCTCTGTCACAGAATGA
AAATTTTTCTGTCATCTCTTCGTTATTAATGTTTGTAATTGACTGAATATCAACGCTTATTTGCAGCCTG
AATGGCGAATGGG
[124 nt withheld, positions 2324-2447]
C
[91 nt withheld, positions 2449-2539]
A
[49 nt withheld, positions 2541-2589]
CCTTTGACGTTGGAGTCCACGTTCTT
[37 nt withheld, positions 2616-2652]
ACCCTATCTCGGTCTATTCTTTTGATTTATAAGGGATTTTGCCGATTTCGGCCTATTGGTTAAAAAATGA
GCTGATTTAACAAAAATTTAACGCGAATTTTAACAAAATATTAACGCTTACAATTTAGGTGGCACTTTTC
GGGGAAATGTGCGCGGAACCCCTATTTGTTTATTTTTCTAAATACATTCAAATATGTATCCGCTCATGAG
ACAATAACCCTGATAAATGCTTCAATAATATTGAAAAAGGAAGAGTATGAGTATTCAACATTTCCGTGTC
GCCCTTATTCCCTTTTTTGCGGCATTTTGCCTTCCTGTTTTTGCTCACCCAGAAACGCTGGTGAAAGTAA
AAGATGCTGAAGATCAGTTGGGTGCACGAGTGGGTTACATCGAACTGGATCTCAACAGCGGTAAGATCCT
TGAGAGTTTTCGCCCCGAAGAACGTTTTCCAATGATGAGCACTTTTAAAGTTCTGCTATGTGGCGCGGTA
TTATCCCGTATTGACGCCGGGCAAGAGCAACTCGGTCGCCGCATACACTATTCTCAGAATGACTTGGTTG
AGTACTCACCAGTCACAGAAAAGCATCTTACGGATGGCATGACAGTAAGAGAATTATGCAGTGCTGCCAT
AACCATGAGTGATAACACTGCGGCCAACTTACTTCTGACAACGATCGGAGGACCGAAGGAGCTAACCGCT
TTTTTGCACAACATGGGGGATCATGTAACTCGCCTTGATCGTTGGGAACCGGAGCTGAATGAAGCCATAC
CAAACGACGAGCGTGACACCACGATGCCTGTAGCAATGGCAACAACGTTGCGCAAACTATTAACTGGCGA
ACTACTTACTCTAGCTTCCCGGCAACAATTAATAGACTGGATGGAGGCGGATAAAGTTGCAGGACCACTT
CTGCGCTCGGCCCTTCCGGCTGGCTGGTTTATTGCTGATAAATCTGGAGCCGGTGAGCGTGGGTCTCGCG
GTATCATTGCAGCACTGGGGCCAGATGGTAAGCCCTCCCGTATCGTAGTTATCTACACGACGGGGAGTCA
GGCAACTATGGATGAACGAAATAGACAGATCGCTGAGATAGGTGCCTCACTGATTAAGCATTGGTAACTG
TCAGACCAAGTTTACTCATATATACTTTAGATTGATTTAAAACTTCATTTTTAATTTAAAAGGATCTAGG
TGAAGATCCTTTTTGATAATCTCATGACCAAAATCCCTTAACGTGAGTTTTCGTTCCACTGAGCGTCAGA
CCCCGTAGAAAAGATCAAAGGATCTTCTTGAGATCCTTTTTTTCTGCGCGTAATCTGCTGCTTGCAAACA
AAAAAACCACCGCTACCAGCGGTGGTTTGTTTGCCGGATCAAGAGCTACCAACTCTTTTTCCGAAGGTAA
CTGGCTTCAGCAGAGCGCAGATACCAAATACTGTTCTTCTAGTGTAGCCGTAGTTAGGCCACCACTTCAA
GAACTCTGTAGCACCGCCTACATACCTCGCTCTGCTAATCCTGTTACCAGTGGCTGCTGCCAGTGGCGAT
AAGTCGTGTCTTACCGGGTTGGACTCAAGACGATAGTTACCGGATAAGGCGCAGCGGTCGGGCTGAACGG
GGGGTTCGTGCACACAGCCCAGCTTGGAGCGAACGACCTACACCGAACTGAGATACCTACAGCGTGAGCT
ATGAGAAAGCGCCACGCTTCCCGAAGGGAGAAAGGCGGACAGGTATCCGGTAAGCGGCAGGGTCGGAACA
GGAGAGCGCACGAGGGAGCTTCCAGGGGGAAACGCCTGGTATCTTTATAGTCCTGTCGGGTTTCGCCACC
TCTGACTTGAGCGTCGATTTTTGTGATGCTCGTCAGGGGGGCGGAGCCTATGGAAAAACGCCAGCAACGC
GGCCTTTTTACGGTTCCTGGCCTTTTGCTGGCCTTTTGCTCACATGTTCTTTCCTGCGTTATCCCCTGAT
TCTGTGGATAACCGTATTACCGCCTTTGAGTGAGCTGATACCGCTCGCCGCAGCCGAACGACCGAGCGCA
GCGAGTCAGTGAGCGAGGAAGCGGAAGAGCGCCTGATGCGGTATTTTCTCCTTACGCATCTGTGCGGTAT
TTCACACCGCATAGACCAGCCGCGTAACCTGGCAAAATCGGTTACGGTTGAGTAATAAATGGATGCCCTG
CGTAAGCGGGTGTGGGCGGACAATAAAGTCTTAAACTGAACAAAATAGATCTAAACTATGACAATAAAGT
CTTAAACTAGACAGAATAGTTGTAAACTGAAATCAGTCCAGTTATGCTGTGAAAAAGCATACTGGACTTT
TGTTATGGCTAAAGCAAACTCTTCATTTTCTGAAGTGCAAATTGCCCGTCGTATTAAAGAGGGGCGTGGC
CAAGGGCATGGTAAAGACTATATTCGCGGCGTTGTGACAATTTACCGAACAACTCCGCGGCCGGGAAGCC
GATCTCGGCTTGAACGAATTGTTAGGTGGCGGTACTTGGGTCGATATCAAAGTGCATCACTTCTTCCCGT
ATGCCCAACTTTGTATAGAGAGCCACTGCGGGATCGTCACCGTAATCTGCTTGCACGTAGATCACATAAG
CACCAAGCGCGTTGGCCTCATGCTTGAGCAGATTGATGAGCGCGGTGGCAATGCCCTGCCTCCGGTGCTC
GCCGGAGACTGCGAGATCATAGATATAGATCTCACTACGCGGCTGCTCAAACTTGGGCAGAACGTAAGCC
GCGAGAGCGCCAACAACCGCTTCTTGGTCGAAGGCAGCAAGCGCGATGAATGTCTTACTACGGAGCAAGT
TCCCGAGGTAATCGGAGTCCGGCTGATGTTGGGAGTAGGTGGCTACGTCTCCGAACTCACGACCGAAAAG
ATCAAGAGCAGCCCGCATGGATTTGACTTGGTCAGGGCCGAGCCTACATGTGCGAATGATGCCCATACTT
GAGCCACCTAACTTTGTTTTAGGGCGACTGCCCTGCTGCGTAACATCGTTGCTGCTCCATAACATCAAAC
ATCGACCCACGGCGTAACGCGCTTGCTGCTTGGATGCCCGAGGCATAGACTGTACAAAAAAACAGTCATA
ACAAGCCATGAAAACCGCCACTGCGCCGTTACCACCGCTGCGTTCGGTCAAGGTTCTGGACCAGTTGCGT
GAGCGCATACGCTACTTGCATTACAGTTTACGAACCGAACAGGCTTATGTCAACTGGGTTCGTGCCTTCA
TCCGTTTCCACGGTGTGCGTCACCCGGCAACCTTGGGCAGCAGCGAAGTCGAGGCATTTCTGTCCTGGCT
GGCGAACGAGCGCAAGGTTTCGGTCTCCACGCATCGTCAGGCATTGGCGGCCTTGCTGTTCTTCTACGGC
AAGGTGCTGTGCACGGATCTGCCCTGGCTTCAGGAGATCGGAAGACCTCGGCCGTCGCGGCGCTTGCCGG
TGGTGCTGACCCCGGATGAAGTGGTTCGCATCCTCGGTTTTCTGGAAGGCGAGCATCGTTTGTTCGCCCA
GGACTCTAGCTATAGTTCTAGTGGTTGGCTACGTATACTCCGGAATATTAATAG
