>Addgene plasmid #98227 | AASS (AASSA-c013) | depositor partial sequence | sequence record 180083 | insert
CCATGGGCCACCATCATCATCATCATTCTTCTGGTGTAGATCTGGGTACCGAGAACCTGTACTTCCAATC
CATGGCATTACCTGATAAATATAAATATATCCAGACACTCCGGGAGAGCAGGGAACGTGCTCAGTCACTT
TCAATGGGCACCAGGAGAAAGGTTTTGGTTCTTGGATCTGGCTACATATCTGAGCCTGTATTAGAATATT
TATCAAGAGATGGCAATATAGAAATAACAGTAGGATCTGACATGAAGAATCAAATTGAACAGTTAGGCAA
GAAATATAATATTAATCCTGTTAGCATGGACATTTGTAAACAAGAAGAGAAGCTGGGCTTCTTGGTGGCA
AAACAGGATCTTGTCATCAGCTTGTTGCCTTATGTATTGCACCCTCTTGTGGCCAAGGCCTGCATCACAA
ACAAAGTTAACATGGTCACTGCAAGCTACATCACACCAGCACTAAAAGAATTGGAAAAGAGTGTGGAAGA
TGCTGGCATCACAATCATTGGTGAATTGGGATTGGACCCTGGTCTGGATCACATGTTAGCAATGGAATCA
ATAGATAAAGCCAAGGAAGTGGGAGCCACGATTGAATCATATATTTCCTACTGTGGTGGGCTTCCAGCCC
CTGAACATTCAAACAATCCATTGAGATATAAATTTAGCTGGAGTCCAGTGGGAGTTTTGATGAATGTAAT
GCAGTCTGCCACCTATCTGCTCGATGGAAAGGTTGTGAATGTTGCAGGAGGCATCTCCTTTCTTGATGCC
GTTACGTCCATGGATTTTTTTCCAGGATTAAATTTGGAAGGCTATCCTAACAGAGACAGTACGAAATATG
CTGAGATTTATGGCATTTCTTCTGCTCACACTTTGTTGCGGGGGACACTGAGATATAAGGGATATATGAA
AGCTTTGAATGGATTTGTAAAATTAGGTCTTATAAACAGAGAAGCGCTTCCTGCCTTTAGACCTGAGGCC
AACCCTCTCACCTGGAAACAACTCCTCTGTGACCTAGTTGGGATTTCACCCTCCTCTGAGCATGATGTGT
TGAAGGAAGCTGTTCTTAAGAAACTAGGAGGAGACAATACCCAGTTGGAGGCTGCTGAATGGTTGGGCTT
ACTTGGGGATGAACAAGTTCCTCAGGCAGAGTCCATTCTGGATGCCCTCTCCAAGCATTTGGTCATGAAG
CTTTCCTATGGTCCTGAAGAAAAAGATATGATTGTGATGAGAGACAGCTTTGGAATCAGACATCCTTCTG
GACATTTAGAACATAAAACGATTGATCTTGTGGCTTATGGGGACATCAATGGCTTTTCAGCCATGGCTAA
AACCGTGGGGTTACCCACCGCCATGGCAGCCAAAATGTTGCTTGATGGTGAAATTGGAGCCAAAGGCCTA
ATGGGGCCCTTTTCAAAGGAGATCTATGGACCAATATTGGAGCGAATTAAAGCAGAAGGCATTATATATA
CTACACAGAGTACAATTAAACCATGACAGTAAAGGTGGATACGGATCCGAATTCGAGCTCCGTCGACAAG
CTT
